Addgene plasmid #138117: pYPQ284-RVR
Purpose: Gateway entry plasmid (attL1 & attR5) expressing rice codon optimized Mb2Cas12a with N563R, K569V and N573R mutations, without promoter
Depositing lab: Yiping Qi. Depositing organization: University of Maryland, College Park. Publication: Expanding the scope of plant genome engineering with Cas12a orthologs and highly multiplexable editing systems. Zhang Y, Ren Q, Tang X, Liu S, Malzahn AA, Zhou J, Wang J, Yin D, Pan C, Yuan M, Huang L, Yang H, Zhao Y, Fang Q, Zheng X, Tian L, Cheng Y, Le Y, McCoy B, Franklin L, Selengut JD, Mount SM, Que Q, Zhang Y, Qi Y. Nat Commun. 2021 Mar 29;12(1):1944. doi: 10.1038/s41467-021-22330-w. PubMed 33782402.
Backbone
  Vector backbone: pYPQ167
  Vector type: Plant Expression, CRISPR ; Gateway compatible Cas12a entry clone
Growth in bacteria
  Bacterial resistance: Spectinomycin, 50 μg/mL
  Growth temperature: 37°C
  Growth strain: DH5alpha
  Copy number: High Copy
Gene/Insert
  Gene/Insert name: Mb2Cas12a RVR variant
  Species: Moraxella bovoculi AAX08_00205
  Mutation: N563R, K569V and N573R
  Tag / fusion protein: NLS (N terminal on insert); NLS (C terminal on insert)
Terms and licenses: Academic/Nonprofit Terms; Industry Terms: Not Available to Industry
How to cite: pYPQ284-RVR was a gift from Yiping Qi (Addgene plasmid # 138117 ; http://n2t.net/addgene:138117 ; RRID:Addgene_138117)
