[The description below was written by a language model from this plasmid's Addgene catalogue record and pLannotate feature annotations shown in this document.]
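Description:
pYPQ284-RVR is a Gateway entry clone built on the pYPQ167 backbone for plant CRISPR genome engineering. The sequenced record is about 7 kb. It is propagated in E. coli from a high-copy ColE1/pUC-type origin and selected with spectinomycin through the aadA aminoglycoside adenylyltransferase gene (SmR). The small fragments of a class 1 integron Pc promoter and a gentamicin acetyltransferase gene just upstream of aadA appear to be remnants of the resistance cassette's origin rather than functional markers. Short lacI and lacZα fragments and a T7 promoter outside the recombination sites are likewise backbone residues. The rrnB T1 and T2 terminators sit upstream of attL1, where they typically insulate the entry cassette from read-through transcription in bacteria.

The payload lies between attL1 and attR5. It is a rice codon-optimized coding sequence for Mb2Cas12a from Moraxella bovoculi AAX08_00205 carrying the N563R, K569V and N573R substitutions (the "RVR" variant), with nuclear localization signals at both the N and C termini. The automated feature table does not annotate this open reading frame, but the large unannotated interval between attL1 and the NOS terminator is consistent with it. A nopaline synthase terminator and poly(A) signal follows the nuclease, and the cassette deliberately has no promoter. The attL1/attR5 pairing is designed for multisite LR recombination, in which this module is combined with a second entry clone, typically a crRNA expression unit, and a destination vector that supplies the promoter, producing a plant expression construct. RVR-type substitutions in Cas12a enzymes are generally used to alter PAM recognition, and the associated work concerns broadening the targeting scope of Cas12a orthologs in plant genome editing.
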