Features (pLannotate 1.2.2; 12 found; start..end, strand, type, name):
     96..119     +  promoter       Pc promoter (fragment): intI1 (promoter lies within the coding sequence); class 1 integron promoter
    295..351     +  CDS            GmR (fragment): gentamycin acetyltransferase; aacC1; confers resistance to gentamycin
    358..1149    +  CDS            SmR: aminoglycoside adenylyltransferase (Murphy, 1985); aadA; confers resistance to spectinomycin and streptomycin
   1242..1830    +  rep_origin     ori: high-copy-number ColE1/pMB1/pBR322/pUC origin of replication
   2013..2105    +  CDS            lacI (fragment): lac repressor; lacI; The lac repressor binds to the lac operator to inhibit transcription in E. coli. This inhibition can be relieved by adding lactose or isopropyl-β-D-thiogalactopyranoside (IPTG).
   2160..2187    -  terminator     rrnB T2 terminator: transcription terminator T2 from the E. coli rrnB gene
   2319..2362    +  terminator     rrnB T1 terminator: Escherichia coli rrnB; transcription terminator T1 from the E. coli rrnB gene
   2409..2445    -  CDS            lacZα (fragment): LacZα fragment of β-galactosidase; lacZ fragment
   2461..2560    +  protein_bind   attL1: mutant version of attL; recombination site for the Gateway® LR reaction LR Clonase™
   6458..6710    +  terminator     NOS terminator: nopaline synthase terminator and poly(A) signal
   6755..6878    +  protein_bind   attR5: mutant version of attR; recombination site for the Gateway® LR reaction LR Clonase™
   6896..6914    -  promoter       T7 promoter: promoter for bacteriophage T7 RNA polymerase
>Addgene plasmid #138117 | pYPQ284-RVR | depositor full sequence | sequence record 266605 | pYPQ284-RVR sequence 7008 bps
TGGACCAGCCAGGACAGAAATGCCTCGACTTCGCTGCTACCCAAGGTTGCCGGGTGACGCACACCGTGGA
AACGGATGAAGGCACGAACCCAGTGGACATAAGCCTGTTCGGTTCGTAAGCTGTAATGCAAGTAGCGTAT
GCGCTCACGCAACTGGTCCAGAACCTTGACCGAACGCAGCGGTGGTAACGGCGCAGTGGCGGTTTTCATG
GCTTGTTATGACTGTTTTTTTGGGGTACAGTCTATGCCTCGGGCATCCAAGCAGCAAGCGCGTTACGCCG
TGGGTCGATGTTTGATGTTATGGAGCAGCAACGATGTTACGCAGCAGGGCAGTCGCCCTAAAACAAAGTT
AAACATCATGAGGGAAGCGGTGATCGCCGAAGTATCGACTCAACTATCAGAGGTAGTTGGCGTCATCGAG
CGCCATCTCGAACCGACGTTGCTGGCCGTACATTTGTACGGCTCCGCAGTGGATGGCGGCCTGAAGCCAC
ACAGTGATATTGATTTGCTGGTTACGGTGACCGTAAGGCTTGATGAAACAACGCGGCGAGCTTTGATCAA
CGACCTTTTGGAAACTTCGGCTTCCCCTGGAGAGAGCGAGATTCTCCGCGCTGTAGAAGTCACCATTGTT
GTGCACGACGACATCATTCCGTGGCGTTATCCAGCTAAGCGCGAACTGCAATTTGGAGAATGGCAGCGCA
ATGACATTCTTGCAGGTATCTTCGAGCCAGCCACGATCGACATTGATCTGGCTATCTTGCTGACAAAAGC
AAGAGAACATAGCGTTGCCTTGGTAGGTCCAGCGGCGGAGGAACTCTTTGATCCGGTTCCTGAACAGGAT
CTATTTGAGGCGCTAAATGAAACCTTAACGCTATGGAACTCGCCGCCCGACTGGGCTGGCGATGAGCGAA
ATGTAGTGCTTACGTTGTCCCGCATTTGGTACAGCGCAGTAACCGGCAAAATCGCGCCGAAGGATGTCGC
TGCCGACTGGGCAATGGAGCGCCTGCCGGCCCAGTATCAGCCCGTCATACTTGAAGCTAGACAGGCTTAT
CTTGGACAAGAAGAAGATCGCTTGGCCTCGCGCGCAGATCAGTTGGAAGAATTTGTCCACTACGTGAAAG
GCGAGATCACCAAGGTAGTCGGCAAATAACCCTCGAGCCACCCATGACCAAAATCCCTTAACGTGAGTTA
CGCGTCGTTCCACTGAGCGTCAGACCCCGTAGAAAAGATCAAAGGATCTTCTTGAGATCCTTTTTTTCTG
CGCGTAATCTGCTGCTTGCAAACAAAAAAACCACCGCTACCAGCGGTGGTTTGTTTGCCGGATCAAGAGC
TACCAACTCTTTTTCCGAAGGTAACTGGCTTCAGCAGAGCGCAGATACCAAATACTGTCCTTCTAGTGTA
GCCGTAGTTAGGCCACCACTTCAAGAACTCTGTAGCACCGCCTACATACCTCGCTCTGCTAATCCTGTTA
CCAGTGGCTGCTGCCAGTGGCGATAAGTCGTGTCTTACCGGGTTGGACTCAAGACGATAGTTACCGGATA
AGGCGCAGCGGTCGGGCTGAACGGGGGGTTCGTGCACACAGCCCAGCTTGGAGCGAACGACCTACACCGA
ACTGAGATACCTACAGCGTGAGCTATGAGAAAGCGCCACGCTTCCCGAAGGGAGAAAGGCGGACAGGTAT
CCGGTAAGCGGCAGGGTCGGAACAGGAGAGCGCACGAGGGAGCTTCCAGGGGGAAACGCCTGGTATCTTT
ATAGTCCTGTCGGGTTTCGCCACCTCTGACTTGAGCGTCGATTTTTGTGATGCTCGTCAGGGGGGCGGAG
CCTATGGAAAAACGCCAGCAACGCGGCCTTTTTACGGTTCCTGGCCTTTTGCTGGCCTTTTGCTCACATG
TTCTTTCCTGCGTTATCCCCTGATTCTGTGGATAACCGTATTACCGCCTTTGAGTGAGCTGATACCGCTC
GCCGCAGCCGAACGACCGAGCGCAGCGAGTCAGTGAGCGAGGAAGCGGAAGAGCGCCCAATACGCAAACC
GCCTCTCCCCGCGCGTTGGCCGATTCATTAATGCAGCTGGCACGACAGGTTTCCCGACTGGAAAGCGGGC
AGTGAGCGCAACGCAATTAATACGCGTACCGCGAGCCAGGAAGAGTTTGTAGAAACGCAAAAAGGCCATC
CGTCAGGATGGCCTTCTGCTTAGTTTGATGCCTGGCAGTTTATGGCGGGCGTCCTGCCCGCCACCCTCCG
GGCCGTTGCTTCACAACGTTCAAATCCGCTCCCGGCGGATTTGTCCTACTCAGGAGAGCGTTCACCGACA
AACAACAGATAAAACGAAAGGCCCAGTCTTCCGACTGAGCCTTTCGTTTTATTTGATGCCTGGCAGTTCC
CTACTCTCGCGTTAACGCTTGCATGGATGTTTTCCCAGTCACGACGTTGTAAAACGACGGCCAGTCTTAA
GCTCGGGCCCCAAATAATGATTTTATTTTGACTGATAGTGACCTGTTCGTTGCAACAAATTGATGAGCAA
TGCTTTTTTATAATGCCAACTTTGTACAAAAAAGCAGGCTCCGAATTCGCCCTTCACCATGGCTCCTAAG
AAGAAGCGGAAGGTTGGTATTCACGGGGTGCCTGCGGCTCTGTTTCAAGATTTTACACATCTGTACCCGC
TGAGTAAAACAGTGCGGTTCGAGCTGAAACCCATAGGAAGGACCCTCGAGCACATCCACGCGAAGAATTT
TCTGAGCCAGGATGAAACTATGGCTGATATGTATCAAAAAGTTAAGGTCATTTTGGACGACTATCATCGC
GATTTTATTGCCGACATGATGGGAGAGGTGAAACTCACGAAGCTTGCTGAATTTTACGACGTCTATCTGA
AGTTCAGGAAAAATCCTAAGGACGATGGGCTGCAAAAACAGCTTAAAGACCTTCAAGCTGTCCTTCGGAA
GGAATCGGTGAAGCCTATAGGGTCAGGTGGGAAGTACAAAACAGGCTACGATAGACTCTTTGGGGCAAAA
CTCTTCAAAGATGGAAAAGAGTTGGGTGACCTCGCAAAATTCGTTATAGCCCAAGAAGGTGAGTCTTCTC
CGAAGCTGGCTCATCTTGCTCATTTTGAGAAGTTCAGCACGTATTTTACTGGATTTCACGATAATCGGAA
GAATATGTACTCGGATGAAGACAAGCATACTGCAATAGCGTACAGGCTCATCCATGAGAATTTGCCGAGA
TTCATCGACAATCTGCAAATCTTGACAACAATCAAACAAAAGCATAGCGCCCTCTATGATCAGATAATCA
ACGAGCTCACGGCCTCCGGGCTCGACGTCTCCTTGGCTTCTCATCTTGACGGGTATCACAAGCTCCTTAC
ACAAGAGGGGATCACGGCATACAACAGGATCATAGGAGAGGTGAATGGATATACAAATAAGCATAACCAG
ATATGCCACAAGAGCGAGCGCATAGCGAAACTTAGACCCTTGCACAAGCAAATCCTTTCTGACGGAATGG
GAGTGTCATTCCTTCCGTCTAAGTTCGCGGATGATAGTGAGATGTGCCAAGCGGTCAACGAATTTTATCG
CCATTATACTGACGTGTTCGCAAAGGTGCAAAGTCTCTTTGACGGATTTGATGATCACCAGAAAGACGGG
ATCTATGTTGAACACAAAAACCTTAATGAACTGAGCAAACAGGCGTTCGGCGACTTTGCTTTGCTGGGGA
GGGTCCTTGATGGATACTACGTGGACGTTGTCAATCCGGAGTTCAATGAGCGGTTCGCAAAGGCCAAGAC
TGACAATGCGAAAGCCAAGCTTACAAAAGAAAAGGACAAATTCATTAAAGGAGTCCACTCACTGGCTTCC
CTCGAACAAGCAATAGAACACCATACAGCTAGACACGACGATGAGAGTGTTCAAGCCGGAAAACTTGGCC
AGTACTTCAAACACGGTTTGGCGGGGGTTGACAACCCGATTCAGAAAATTCACAATAACCATTCGACGAT
TAAAGGGTTTCTGGAAAGGGAAAGGCCTGCTGGGGAACGGGCGCTCCCGAAGATCAAGTCAGGAAAAAAC
CCAGAAATGACACAGCTCAGGCAGCTGAAGGAACTTTTGGACAACGCATTGAATGTGGCGCACTTCGCTA
AGCTGCTGACAACTAAAACAACCTTGGACAACCAGGATGGAAATTTTTACGGGGAGTTTGGGGTGCTTTA
CGACGAGCTGGCTAAAATTCCAACTCTCTACAATAAGGTTAGAGATTATCTCTCTCAAAAGCCCTTTTCT
ACCGAAAAGTATAAGCTCAACTTCGGCAATCCGACCCTTCTCCGCGGGTGGGACCTGAACGTGGAGAAAG
ATCGCTTTGGGGTTATACTTCAGAAGGATGGATGCTATTACTTGGCGCTTCTTGATAAGGCTCATAAAAA
AGTTTTCGACAACGCCCCTAACACTGGTAAGAACGTCTACCAAAAGATGGTCTACAAACTGTTGCCCGGC
CCCAACAAAATGCTTCCTAAAGTGTTTTTCGCAAAATCGAATCTCGACTATTATAATCCATCTGCCGAGC
TCCTTGACAAATATGCTAAGGGGACCCATAAAAAGGGTGATAATTTCAACCTGAAGGACTGCCACGCGCT
TATCGACTTTTTCAAAGCCGGGATAAATAAGCATCCGGAGTGGCAACATTTTGGTTTTAAATTTTCGCCA
ACGTCGTCCTATCGCGACCTTTCCGATTTCTATAGGGAAGTTGAACCTCAGGGGTACCAGGTCAAATTTG
TTGACATTAATGCGGACTACATTGATGAATTGGTGGAGCAAGGGAAGCTCTACCTCTTTCAAATATATAA
CAAAGATTTCTCGCCAAAAGCGCATGGTAAACCGAATCTTCATACCTTGTACTTTAAAGCACTTTTTTCA
GAAGATAACTTGGCGGACCCGATCTACAAGCTGAATGGGGAAGCTCAGATCTTCTACAGGAAAGCTTCGT
TGGACATGAACGAGACTACCATACATCGCGCGGGAGAGGTGCTTGAGAACAAAAATCCCGACAACCCGAA
AAAGCGGCAATTCGTTTACGACATCATCAAAGACAAACGGTACACGCAGGACAAATTTATGCTCCACGTC
CCCATTACCATGAATTTTGGAGTCCAAGGCATGACCATTAAGGAATTCAACAAAAAGGTCAACCAAAGTA
TTCAGCAATACGATGAAGTCAATGTCATAGGCATAGATCGGGGAGAAAGGCATCTGTTGTATCTTACCGT
GATTAACTCTAAGGGTGAAATACTGGAGCAACGGTCACTTAACGATATAACCACGGCGTCCGCGAACGGT
ACACAAGTGACCACTCCCTACCACAAAATATTGGATAAAAGGGAGATAGAACGCTTGAATGCCCGCGTTG
GCTGGGGTGAGATTGAGACCATCAAAGAGCTTAAATCGGGATATTTGTCTCACGTCGTTCATCAAATTAA
CCAACTCATGCTTAAGTACAATGCAATCGTTGTGCTCGAGGACCTGAACTTTGGTTTCAAAAGAGGGAGG
TTCAAGGTGGAAAAACAAATTTACCAGAACTTTGAAAACGCGCTTATCAAGAAATTGAATCACCTTGTTT
TGAAAGATAAGGCAGATGACGAAATCGGGTCGTATAAAAATGCACTCCAGTTGACAAATAATTTCACGGA
TTTGAAGTCGATCGGCAAGCAAACAGGGTTCCTCTTTTATGTGCCAGCGTGGAATACATCAAAAATTGAT
CCGGAGACGGGATTTGTCGACTTGCTGAAGCCTAGGTATGAGAACATTGCCCAATCTCAGGCCTTTTTCG
GCAAATTCGATAAAATATGCTACAACACAGACAAAGGTTATTTTGAATTTCACATTGATTACGCCAAATT
TACAGATAAGGCGAAAAACAGCAGACAGAAATGGGCTATCTGTTCTCATGGGGACAAACGCTATGTCTAC
GATAAGACGGCTAATCAAAATAAAGGCGCCGCAAAAGGTATTAATGTGAATGATGAGCTGAAAAGCTTGT
TTGCCCGCTACCATATCAATGATAAACAACCAAACTTGGTGATGGACATATGCCAGAACAATGACAAAGA
ATTCCACAAGTCACTCATGTGCCTGCTTAAAACCCTTTTGGCGCTGCGGTATAGCAATGCATCTAGCGAT
GAAGACTTTATTTTGAGTCCCGTGGCCAACGACGAGGGCGTGTTTTTTAATTCAGCCTTGGCGGACGATA
CGCAGCCCCAGAATGCGGACGCAAACGGCGCGTACCACATTGCACTGAAGGGACTGTGGCTTCTGAACGA
GCTGAAAAATAGCGACGACCTGAATAAAGTCAAGTTGGCCATTGACAATCAAACCTGGTTGAATTTCGCT
CAAAATAGAAAGCGTCCTGCTGCCACCAAAAAGGCCGGACAGGCTAAGAAAAAGAAGTGAGACGACTAGT
GGCGGCCGCCGACGTCCGATCGTTCAAACATTTGGCAATAAAGTTTCTTAAGATTGAATCCTGTTGCCGG
TCTTGCGATGATTATCATATAATTTCTGTTGAATTACGTTAAGCATGTAATAATTAACATGTAATGCATG
ACGTTATTTATGAGATGGGTTTTTATGATTAGAGTCCCGCAATTATACATTTAATACGCGATAGAAAACA
AAATATAGCGCGCAAACTAGGATAAATTATCGCGCGCGGTGTCATCTATGTTACTAGATCGGGAATTGAT
CCCCCCTCGACAGCTTCCGGAAAGGGCGAATTCGCAACTTTGTATACAAAAGTTGAACGAGAAACGTAAA
ATGATATAAATATCAATATATTAAATTAGATTTTGCATAAAAAACAGACTACATAATACTGTAAAACACA
ACATATCCAGTCACTATGCCATCCAGCTGATATCCCCTATAGTGAGTCGTATTACATGGTCATAGCTGTT
TCCTGGCAGCTCTGGCCCGTGTCTCAAAATCTCTGATGTTACATTGCACAAGATAAAAATATATCATCAT
GCCTCCTC
