Features (pLannotate 1.2.2; 12 found; start..end, strand, type, name):
     96..119     +  promoter       Pc promoter (fragment): intI1 (promoter lies within the coding sequence); class 1 integron promoter
    295..351     +  CDS            GmR (fragment): gentamycin acetyltransferase; aacC1; confers resistance to gentamycin
    358..1149    +  CDS            SmR: aminoglycoside adenylyltransferase (Murphy, 1985); aadA; confers resistance to spectinomycin and streptomycin
   1242..1830    +  rep_origin     ori: high-copy-number ColE1/pMB1/pBR322/pUC origin of replication
   2013..2105    +  CDS            lacI (fragment): lac repressor; lacI; The lac repressor binds to the lac operator to inhibit transcription in E. coli. This inhibition can be relieved by adding lactose or isopropyl-β-D-thiogalactopyranoside (IPTG).
   2160..2187    -  terminator     rrnB T2 terminator: transcription terminator T2 from the E. coli rrnB gene
   2319..2362    +  terminator     rrnB T1 terminator: Escherichia coli rrnB; transcription terminator T1 from the E. coli rrnB gene
   2409..2445    -  CDS            lacZα (fragment): LacZα fragment of β-galactosidase; lacZ fragment
   2461..2560    +  protein_bind   attL1: mutant version of attL; recombination site for the Gateway® LR reaction LR Clonase™
   6458..6710    +  terminator     NOS terminator: nopaline synthase terminator and poly(A) signal
   6755..6878    +  protein_bind   attR5: mutant version of attR; recombination site for the Gateway® LR reaction LR Clonase™
   6896..6914    -  promoter       T7 promoter: promoter for bacteriophage T7 RNA polymerase
>Addgene plasmid #138117 | pYPQ284-RVR | addgene full sequence | sequence record 272074 | Addgene NGS Result
TGGACCAGCCAGGACAGAAATGCCTCGACTTCGCTGCTACCCAAGGTTGCCGGGTGACGCACACCGTGGA
AACGGATGAAGGCACGAACCCAGTGGACATAAGCCTGTTCGGTTCGTAAGCTGTAATGCAAGTAGCGTAT
GCGCTCACGCAACTGGTCCAGAACCTTGACCGAACGCAGCGGTGGTAACGGCGCAGTGGCGGTTTTCATG
GCTTGTTATGACTGTTTTTTTGGGGTACAGTCTATGCCTCGGGCATCCAAGCAGCAAGCGCGTTACGCCG
TGGGTCGATGTTTGATGTTATGGAGCAGCAACGATGTTACGCAGCAGGGCAGTCGCCCTAAAACAAAGTT
AAACATTATGAGGGAAGCGGTGATCGCCGAAGTATCGACTCAACTATCAGAGGTAGTTGGCGTCATCGAG
CGCCATCTCGAACCGACGTTGCTGGCCGTACATTTGTACGGCTCCGCAGTGGATGGCGGCCTGAAGCCAC
ACAGTGATATTGATTTGCTGGTTACGGTGACCGTAAGGCTTGATGAAACAACGCGGCGAGCTTTGATCAA
CGACCTTTTGGAAACTTCGGCTTCCCCTGGAGAGAGCGAGATTCTCCGCGCTGTAGAAGTCACCATTGTT
GTGCACGACGACATCATTCCGTGGCGTTATCCAGCTAAGCGCGAACTGCAATTTGGAGAATGGCAGCGCA
ATGACATTCTTGCAGGTATCTTCGAGCCAGCCACGATCGACATTGATCTGGCTATCTTGCTGACAAAAGC
AAGAGAACATAGCGTTGCCTTGGTAGGTCCAGCGGCGGAGGAACTCTTTGATCCGGTTCCTGAACAGGAT
CTATTTGAGGCGCTAAATGAAACCTTAACGCTATGGAACTCGCCGCCCGACTGGGCTGGCGATGAGCGAA
ATGTAGTGCTTACGTTGTCCCGCATTTGGTACAGCGCAGTAACCGGCAAAATCGCGCCGAAGGATGTCGC
TGCCGACTGGGCAATGGAGCGCCTGCCGGCCCGGTATCAGCCCGTCATACTTGAAGCTAGACAGGCTTAT
CTTGGACAAGAAGAAGATCGCTTGGCCTCGCGCGCAGATCAGTTGGAAGAATTTGTCCACTACGTGAAAG
GCGAGATCACCAAGGTAGTCGGCAAATAACCCTCGAGCCACCCATGACCAAAATCCCTTAACGTGAGTTA
CGCGTCGTTCCACTGAGCGTCAGACCCCGTAGAAAAGATCAAAGGATCTTCTTGAGATCCTTTTTTTCTG
CGCGTAATCTGCTGCTTGCAAACAAAAAAACCACCGCTACCAGCGGTGGTTTGTTTGCCGGATCAAGAGC
TACCAACTCTTTTTCCGAAGGTAACTGGCTTCAGCAGAGCGCAGATACCAAATACTGTTCTTCTAGTGTA
GCCGTAGTTAGGCCACCACTTCAAGAACTCTGTAGCACCGCCTACATACCTCGCTCTGCTAATCCTGTTA
CCAGTGGCTGCTGCCAGTGGCGATAAGTCGTGTCTTACCGGGTTGGACTCAAGACGATAGTTACCGGATA
AGGCGCAGCGGTCGGGCTGAACGGGGGGTTCGTGCACACAGCCCAGCTTGGAGCGAACGACCTACACCGA
ACTGAGATACCTACAGCGTGAGCTATGAGAAAGCGCCACGCTTCCCGAAGGGAGAAAGGCGGACAGGTAT
CCGGTAAGCGGCAGGGTCGGAACAGGAGAGCGCACGAGGGAGCTTCCAGGGGGAAACGCCTGGTATCTTT
ATAGTCCTGTCGGGTTTCGCCACCTCTGACTTGAGCGTCGATTTTTGTGATGCTCGTCAGGGGGGCGGAG
CCTATGGAAAAACGCCAGCAACGCGGCCTTTTTACGGTTCCTGGCCTTTTGCTGGCCTTTTGCTCACATG
TTCTTTCCTGCGTTATCCCCTGATTCTGTGGATAACCGTATTACCGCCTTTGAGTGAGCTGATACCGCTC
GCCGCAGCCGAACGACCGAGCGCAGCGAGTCAGTGAGCGAGGAAGCGGAAGAGCGCCCAATACGCAAACC
GCCTCTCCCCGCGCGTTGGCCGATTCATTAATGCAGCTGGCACGACAGGTTTCCCGACTGGAAAGCGGGC
AGTGAGCGCAACGCAATTAATACGCGTACCGCGAGCCAGGAAGAGTTTGTAGAAACGCAAAAAGGCCATC
CGTCAGGATGGCCTTCTGCTTAGTTTGATGCCTGGCAGTTTATGGCGGGCGTCCTGCCCGCCACCCTCCG
GGCCGTTGCTTCACAACGTTCAAATCCGCTCCCGGCGGATTTGTCCTACTCAGGAGAGCGTTCACCGACA
AACAACAGATAAAACGAAAGGCCCAGTCTTCCGACTGAGCCTTTCGTTTTATTTGATGCCTGGCAGTTCC
CTACTCTCGCGTTAACGCTTGCATGGATGTTTTCCCAGTCACGACGTTGTAAAACGACGGCCAGTCTTAA
GCTCGGGCCCCAAATAATGATTTTATTTTGACTGATAGTGACCTGTTCGTTGCAACAAATTGATGAGCAA
TGCTTTTTTATAATGCCAACTTTGTACAAAAAAGCAGGCTCCGAATTCGCCCTTCACCATGGCTCCTAAG
AAGAAGCGGAAGGTTGGTATTCACGGGGTGCCTGCGGCTCTGTTTCAAGATTTTACACATCTGTACCCGC
TGAGTAAAACAGTGCGGTTCGAGCTGAAACCCATAGGAAGGACCCTCGAGCACATCCACGCGAAGAATTT
TCTGAGCCAGGATGAAACTATGGCTGATATGTATCAAAAAGTTAAGGTCATTTTGGACGACTATCATCGC
GATTTTATTGCCGACATGATGGGAGAGGTGAAACTCACGAAGCTTGCTGAATTTTACGACGTCTATCTGA
AGTTCAGGAAAAATCCTAAGGACGATGGGCTGCAAAAACAGCTTAAAGACCTTCAAGCTGTCCTTCGGAA
GGAATCGGTGAAGCCTATAGGGTCAGGTGGGAAGTACAAAACAGGCTACGATAGACTCTTTGGGGCAAAA
CTCTTCAAAGATGGAAAAGAGTTGGGTGACCTCGCAAAATTCGTTATAGCCCAAGAAGGTGAGTCTTCTC
CGAAGCTGGCTCATCTTGCTCATTTTGAGAAGTTCAGCACGTATTTTACTGGATTTCACGATAATCGGAA
GAATATGTACTCGGATGAAGACAAGCATACTGCAATAGCGTACAGGCTCATCCATGAGAATTTGCCGAGA
TTCATCGACAATCTGCAAATCTTGACAACAATCAAACAAAAGCATAGCGCCCTCTATGATCAGATAATCA
ACGAGCTCACGGCCTCCGGGCTCGACGTCTCCTTGGCTTCTCATCTTGACGGGTATCACAAGCTCCTTAC
ACAAGAGGGGATCACGGCATACAACAGGATCATAGGAGAGGTGAATGGATATACAAATAAGCATAACCAG
ATATGCCACAAGAGCGAGCGCATAGCGAAACTTAGACCCTTGCACAAGCAAATCCTTTCTGACGGAATGG
GAGTGTCATTCCTTCCGTCTAAGTTCGCGGATGATAGTGAGATGTGCCAAGCGGTCAACGAATTTTATCG
CCATTATACTGACGTGTTCGCAAAGGTGCAAAGTCTCTTTGACGGATTTGATGATCACCAGAAAGACGGG
ATCTATGTTGAACACAAAAACCTTAATGAACTGAGCAAACAGGCGTTCGGCGACTTTGCTTTGCTGGGGA
GGGTCCTTGATGGATACTACGTGGACGTTGTCAATCCGGAGTTCAATGAGCGGTTCGCAAAGGCCAAGAC
TGACAATGCGAAAGCCAAGCTTACAAAAGAAAAGGACAAATTCATTAAAGGAGTCCACTCACTGGCTTCC
CTCGAACAAGCAATAGAACACCATACAGCTAGACACGACGATGAGAGTGTTCAAGCCGGAAAACTTGGCC
AGTACTTCAAACACGGTTTGGCGGGGGTTGACAACCCGATTCAGAAAATTCACAATAACCATTCGACGAT
TAAAGGGTTTCTGGAAAGGGAAAGGCCTGCTGGGGAACGGGCGCTCCCGAAGATCAAGTCAGGAAAAAAC
CCAGAAATGACACAGCTCAGGCAGCTGAAGGAACTTTTGGACAACGCATTGAATGTGGCGCACTTCGCTA
AGCTGCTGACAACTAAAACAACCTTGGACAACCAGGATGGAAATTTTTACGGGGAGTTTGGGGTGCTTTA
CGACGAGCTGGCTAAAATTCCAACTCTCTACAATAAGGTTAGAGATTATCTCTCTCAAAAGCCCTTTTCT
ACCGAAAAGTATAAGCTCAACTTCGGCAATCCGACCCTTCTCCGCGGGTGGGACCTGAACGTGGAGAAAG
ATCGCTTTGGGGTTATACTTCAGAAGGATGGATGCTATTACTTGGCGCTTCTTGATAAGGCTCATAAAAA
AGTTTTCGACAACGCCCCTAACACTGGTAAGAACGTCTACCAAAAGATGGTCTACAAACTGTTGCCCGGC
CCCAACAAAATGCTTCCTAAAGTGTTTTTCGCAAAATCGAATCTCGACTATTATAATCCATCTGCCGAGC
TCCTTGACAAATATGCTAAGGGGACCCATAAAAAGGGTGATAATTTCAACCTGAAGGACTGCCACGCGCT
TATCGACTTTTTCAAAGCCGGGATAAATAAGCATCCGGAGTGGCAACATTTTGGTTTTAAATTTTCGCCA
ACGTCGTCCTATCGCGACCTTTCCGATTTCTATAGGGAAGTTGAACCTCAGGGGTACCAGGTCAAATTTG
TTGACATTAATGCGGACTACATTGATGAATTGGTGGAGCAAGGGAAGCTCTACCTCTTTCAAATATATAA
CAAAGATTTCTCGCCAAAAGCGCATGGTAAACCGAATCTTCATACCTTGTACTTTAAAGCACTTTTTTCA
GAAGATAACTTGGCGGACCCGATCTACAAGCTGAATGGGGAAGCTCAGATCTTCTACAGGAAAGCTTCGT
TGGACATGAACGAGACTACCATACATCGCGCGGGAGAGGTGCTTGAGAACAAAAATCCCGACAACCCGAA
AAAGCGGCAATTCGTTTACGACATCATCAAAGACAAACGGTACACGCAGGACAAATTTATGCTCCACGTC
CCCATTACCATGAATTTTGGAGTCCAAGGCATGACCATTAAGGAATTCAACAAAAAGGTCAACCAAAGTA
TTCAGCAATACGATGAAGTCAATGTCATAGGCATAGATCGGGGAGAAAGGCATCTGTTGTATCTTACCGT
GATTAACTCTAAGGGTGAAATACTGGAGCAACGGTCACTTAACGATATAACCACGGCGTCCGCGAACGGT
ACACAAGTGACCACTCCCTACCACAAAATATTGGATAAAAGGGAGATAGAACGCTTGAATGCCCGCGTTG
GCTGGGGTGAGATTGAGACCATCAAAGAGCTTAAATCGGGATATTTGTCTCACGTCGTTCATCAAATTAA
CCAACTCATGCTTAAGTACAATGCAATCGTTGTGCTCGAGGACCTGAACTTTGGTTTCAAAAGAGGGAGG
TTCAAGGTGGAAAAACAAATTTACCAGAACTTTGAAAACGCGCTTATCAAGAAATTGAATCACCTTGTTT
TGAAAGATAAGGCAGATGACGAAATCGGGTCGTATAAAAATGCACTCCAGTTGACAAATAATTTCACGGA
TTTGAAGTCGATCGGCAAGCAAACAGGGTTCCTCTTTTATGTGCCAGCGTGGAATACATCAAAAATTGAT
CCGGAGACGGGATTTGTCGACTTGCTGAAGCCTAGGTATGAGAACATTGCCCAATCTCAGGCCTTTTTCG
GCAAATTCGATAAAATATGCTACAACACAGACAAAGGTTATTTTGAATTTCACATTGATTACGCCAAATT
TACAGATAAGGCGAAAAACAGCAGACAGAAATGGGCTATCTGTTCTCATGGGGACAAACGCTATGTCTAC
GATAAGACGGCTAATCAAAATAAAGGCGCCGCAAAAGGTATTAATGTGAATGATGAGCTGAAAAGCTTGT
TTGCCCGCTACCATATCAATGATAAACAACCAAACTTGGTGATGGACATATGCCAGAACAATGACAAAGA
ATTCCACAAGTCACTCATGTGCCTGCTTAAAACCCTTTTGGCGCTGCGGTATAGCAATGCATCTAGCGAT
GAAGACTTTATTTTGAGTCCCGTGGCCAACGACGAGGGCGTGTTTTTTAATTCAGCCTTGGCGGACGATA
CGCAGCCCCAGAATGCGGACGCAAACGGCGCGTACCACATTGCACTGAAGGGACTGTGGCTTCTGAACGA
GCTGAAAAATAGCGACGACCTGAATAAAGTCAAGTTGGCCATTGACAATCAAACCTGGTTGAATTTCGCT
CAAAATAGAAAGCGTCCTGCTGCCACCAAAAAGGCCGGACAGGCTAAGAAAAAGAAGTGAGACGACTAGT
GGCGGCCGCCGACGTCCGATCGTTCAAACATTTGGCAATAAAGTTTCTTAAGATTGAATCCTGTTGCCGG
TCTTGCGATGATTATCATATAATTTCTGTTGAATTACGTTAAGCATGTAATAATTAACATGTAATGCATG
ACGTTATTTATGAGATGGGTTTTTATGATTAGAGTCCCGCAATTATACATTTAATACGCGATAGAAAACA
AAATATAGCGCGCAAACTAGGATAAATTATCGCGCGCGGTGTCATCTATGTTACTAGATCGGGAATTGAT
CCCCCCTCGACAGCTTCCGGAAAGGGCGAATTCGCAACTTTGTATACAAAAGTTGAACGAGAAACGTAAA
ATGATATAAATATCAATATATTAAATTAGATTTTGCATAAAAAACAGACTACATAATACTGTAAAACACA
ACATATCCAGTCACTATGCCATCCAGCTGATATCCCCTATAGTGAGTCGTATTACATGGTCATAGCTGTT
TCCTGGCAGCTCTGGCCCGTGTCTCAAAATCTCTGATGTTACATTGCACAAGATAAAAATATATCATCAT
GCCTCCTC
